Addgene plasmid #163400: Ssh3 gRNA#1
Purpose: Cas9-mediated knockout of Ssh3 in mammalian cells
Depositing lab: Takeshi Imai. Depositing organization: Kyushu University. Publication: BMPR-2 gates activity-dependent stabilization of primary dendrites during mitral cell remodeling. Aihara S, Fujimoto S, Sakaguchi R, Imai T. Cell Rep. 2021 Jun 22;35(12):109276. doi: 10.1016/j.celrep.2021.109276. PubMed 34161760.
Backbone
  Vector backbone: gRNA backbone
  Backbone size w/o insert (bp): 2763
  Total vector size (bp): 2813
  Vector type: Mammalian Expression, CRISPR
Growth in bacteria
  Bacterial resistance: Ampicillin, 100 μg/mL
  Growth temperature: 37°C
  Growth strain: DH5alpha
  Copy number: Low Copy
Gene/Insert
  Gene/Insert name: Ssh3
  gRNA/shRNA sequence: CACAGTGAGTCGCTCGCCGCCGG
  Species: M. musculus (mouse)
  GenBank ID: NM_198113.3
  Entrez Gene: Ssh3 (a.k.a. SSH, SSH-3, SSH-3L)
Terms and licenses: Academic/Nonprofit Terms; Industry Terms: Not Available to Industry
How to cite: Ssh3 gRNA#1 was a gift from Takeshi Imai (Addgene plasmid # 163400 ; http://n2t.net/addgene:163400 ; RRID:Addgene_163400)
