[The description below was written by a language model from this plasmid's Addgene catalogue record and pLannotate feature annotations shown in this document.]
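Description:
Ssh3 gRNA#1 is a small mammalian CRISPR guide-expression plasmid (about 2.8 kb) built on a minimal "gRNA backbone" and designed for Cas9-mediated knockout of mouse Ssh3 (slingshot-family gene, also listed as SSH-3L). It is propagated in E. coli using a ColE1/pUC-type origin of replication and selected with ampicillin through a β-lactamase (AmpR) gene driven by its own bla promoter. The catalogue entry lists it as low copy, although the annotated origin is of the type usually described as high copy. No mammalian selection marker or fluorescent reporter is annotated.

The functional payload is a single RNA polymerase III cassette: the human U6 promoter, followed by a short gap that accommodates the Ssh3-targeting spacer, and then the Streptococcus pyogenes Cas9 guide RNA scaffold. Transcription from U6 therefore yields a complete single guide RNA directed against the mouse Ssh3 transcript sequence cited in the record. The plasmid carries no Cas9 coding sequence, so the nuclease must be supplied separately, for example from a co-delivered expression plasmid or a Cas9-expressing cell or animal.

The remaining annotations are cloning-vector remnants with no evident role in guide expression: a partial attB2 Gateway site, short lacI and RSF origin fragments, a pUC-style multiple cloning site, and the lac promoter, operator and CAP binding site. The "#1" in the name suggests it is one of several guides against this gene. The associated publication concerns dendrite remodelling in olfactory bulb mitral cells, which indicates use for loss-of-function studies in mouse neurons.
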