Features (pLannotate 1.2.2; 13 found; start..end, strand, type, name):
     72..312     +  promoter       U6 promoter: RNA polymerase III promoter for human U6 snRNA
    341..416     +  misc_RNA       gRNA scaffold: guide RNA scaffold for the Streptococcus pyogenes CRISPR/Cas9 system
    428..449     -  protein_bind   attB2 (fragment): mutant version of attB; recombination site for the Gateway® BP reaction BP Clonase™
    463..517     -  CDS            lacI (fragment): lac repressor; lacI; The lac repressor binds to the lac operator to inhibit transcription in E. coli. This inhibition can be relieved by adding lactose or isopropyl-β-D-thiogalactopyranoside (IPTG).
    519..652     -  rep_origin     RSF ori (fragment): Plasmids containing the RSF 1030 origin of replication can be propagated in E. coli cells that contain additional plasmids with compatible origins.
    658..714     +  misc_feature   MCS: pUC18/19 multiple cloning site
    751..767     -  protein_bind   lac operator: The lac repressor binds to the lac operator to inhibit transcription in E. coli. This inhibition can be relieved by adding lactose or isopropyl-β-D-thiogalactopyranoside (IPTG). lac repressor encoded by lacI
    775..805     -  promoter       lac promoter: promoter for the E. coli lac operon
    820..841     -  protein_bind   CAP binding site: CAP binding activates transcription in the presence of cAMP. E. coli catabolite activator protein
    854..946     -  CDS            lacI (fragment): lac repressor; lacI; The lac repressor binds to the lac operator to inhibit transcription in E. coli. This inhibition can be relieved by adding lactose or isopropyl-β-D-thiogalactopyranoside (IPTG).
   1129..1717    -  rep_origin     ori: high-copy-number ColE1/pMB1/pBR322/pUC origin of replication
   1888..2748    -  CDS            AmpR: β-lactamase; bla; confers resistance to ampicillin, carbenicillin, and related antibiotics
   2749..41      -  promoter       AmpR promoter (across the origin): bla
>Addgene plasmid #163400 | Ssh3 gRNA#1 | addgene full sequence | sequence record 338990 | Addgene NGS Result
TTTGAATGTATTTAGAAAAATAAACAAATAGGGGTTCCGCGCACATTTCCCCGAAAAGTGCCACCTGACG
TGAGGGCCTATTTCCCATGATTCCTTCATATTTGCATATACGATACAAGGCTGTTAGAGAGATAATTAGA
ATTAATTTGACTGTAAACACAAAGATATTAGTACAAAATACGTGACGTAGAAAGTAATAATTTCTTGGGT
AGTTTGCAGTTTTAAAATTATGTTTTAAAATGGACTATCATATGCTTACCGTAACTTGAAAGTATTTCGA
TTTCTTGGCTTTATATATCTTGTGGAAAGGACGAAACACCGACAGTGAGTCGCTCGCCGCGTTTTAGAGC
TAGAAATAGCAAGTTAAAATAAGGCTAGTCCGTTATCAACTTGAAAAAGTGGCACCGAGTCGGTGCTTTT
TTTCTAGACCCAGCTTTCTTGTACAAAGTTGGCATTAGATCCGCTGCATTAATGAATCGGCCAACGCGCG
GGGAGAGGCGGTTTGCGTATTGGGCGCTCTTCCGCTTCCTCGCTCACTGACTCGCTGCGCTCGGTCGTTC
GGCTGCGGCGAGCGGTATCAGCTCACTCAAAGGCGGTAATACGGTTATCCACAGAATCAGGGGATAACGC
AGGAAAGAACATGTGAGCAAAAGGCCAGAATTCGAGCTCGGTACCCGGGGATCCTCTAGAGTCGACCTGC
AGGCATGCAAGCTTGGCGTAATCATGGTCATAGCTGTTTCCTGTGTGAAATTGTTATCCGCTCACAATTC
CACACAACATACGAGCCGGAAGCATAAAGTGTAAAGCCTGGGGTGCCTAATGAGTGAGCTAACTCACATT
AATTGCGTTGCGCTCACTGCCCGCTTTCCAGTCGGGAAACCTGTCGTGCCAGCTGCATTAATGAATCGGC
CAACGCGCGGGGAGAGGCGGTTTGCGTATTGGGCGCTCTTCCGCTTCCTCGCTCACTGACTCGCTGCGCT
CGGTCGTTCGGCTGCGGCGAGCGGTATCAGCTCACTCAAAGGCGGTAATACGGTTATCCACAGAATCAGG
GGATAACGCAGGAAAGAACATGTGAGCAAAAGGCCAGCAAAAGGCCAGGAACCGTAAAAAGGCCGCGTTG
CTGGCGTTTTTCCATAGGCTCCGCCCCCCTGACGAGCATCACAAAAATCGACGCTCAAGTCAGAGGTGGC
GAAACCCGACAGGACTATAAAGATACCAGGCGTTTCCCCCTGGAAGCTCCCTCGTGCGCTCTCCTGTTCC
GACCCTGCCGCTTACCGGATACCTGTCCGCCTTTCTCCCTTCGGGAAGCGTGGCGCTTTCTCATAGCTCA
CGCTGTAGGTATCTCAGTTCGGTGTAGGTCGTTCGCTCCAAGCTGGGCTGTGTGCACGAACCCCCCGTTC
AGCCCGACCGCTGCGCCTTATCCGGTAACTATCGTCTTGAGTCCAACCCGGTAAGACACGACTTATCGCC
ACTGGCAGCAGCCACTGGTAACAGGATTAGCAGAGCGAGGTATGTAGGCGGTGCTACAGAGTTCTTGAAG
TGGTGGCCTAACTACGGCTACACTAGAAGAACAGTATTTGGTATCTGCGCTCTGCTGAAGCCAGTTACCT
TCGGAAAAAGAGTTGGTAGCTCTTGATCCGGCAAACAAACCACCGCTGGTAGCGGTGGTTTTTTTGTTTG
CAAGCAGCAGATTACGCGCAGAAAAAAAGGATCTCAAGAAGATCCTTTGATCTTTTCTACGGGGTCTGAC
GCTCAGTGGAACGAAAACTCACGTTAAGGGATTTTGGTCATGAGATTATCAAAAAGGATCTTCACCTAGA
TCCTTTTAAATTAAAAATGAAGTTTTAAATCAATCTAAAGTATATATGAGTAAACTTGGTCTGACAGTTA
CCAATGCTTAATCAGTGAGGCACCTATCTCAGCGATCTGTCTATTTCGTTCATCCATAGTTGCCTGACTC
CCCGTCGTGTAGATAACTACGATACGGGAGGGCTTACCATCTGGCCCCAGTGCTGCAATGATACCGCGAG
ACCCACGCTCACCGGCTCCAGATTTATCAGCAATAAACCAGCCAGCCGGAAGGGCCGAGCGCAGAAGTGG
TCCTGCAACTTTATCCGCCTCCATCCAGTCTATTAATTGTTGCCGGGAAGCTAGAGTAAGTAGTTCGCCA
GTTAATAGTTTGCGCAACGTTGTTGCCATTGCTACAGGCATCGTGGTGTCACGCTCGTCGTTTGGTATGG
CTTCATTCAGCTCCGGTTCCCAACGATCAAGGCGAGTTACATGATCCCCCATGTTGTGCAAAAAAGCGGT
TAGCTCCTTCGGTCCTCCGATCGTTGTCAGAAGTAAGTTGGCCGCAGTGTTATCACTCATGGTTATGGCA
GCACTGCATAATTCTCTTACTGTCATGCCATCCGTAAGATGCTTTTCTGTGACTGGTGAGTACTCAACCA
AGTCATTCTGAGAATAGTGTATGCGGCGACCGAGTTGCTCTTGCCCGGCGTCAATACGGGATAATACCGC
GCCACATAGCAGAACTTTAAAAGTGCTCATCATTGGAAAACGTTCTTCGGGGCGAAAACTCTCAAGGATC
TTACCGCTGTTGAGATCCAGTTCGATGTAACCCACTCGTGCACCCAACTGATCTTCAGCATCTTTTACTT
TCACCAGCGTTTCTGGGTGAGCAAAAACAGGAAGGCAAAATGCCGCAAAAAAGGGAATAAGGGCGACACG
GAAATGTTGAATACTCATACTCTTCCTTTTTCAATATTATTGAAGCATTTATCAGGGTTATTGTCTCATG
AGCGGATACATA
